Addgene plasmid #89474: pRVV653
Purpose: Donor vector for creation of CRISPR/Cas9-mediated Bxb1 attP-flanked alleles.
Depositing lab: Richard Mann. Depositing organization: Columbia University. Publication: Bxb1 phage recombinase assists genome engineering in Drosophila melanogaster. Voutev R, Mann RS. Biotechniques. 2017 Jan 1;62(1):37-38. doi: 10.2144/000114494. PubMed 28118814.
Backbone
  Vector backbone: pBluescript SK+
  Total vector size (bp): 9900
  Vector type: CRISPR
Growth in bacteria
  Bacterial resistance: Ampicillin, 100 μg/mL
  Growth temperature: 37°C
  Growth strain: DH5alpha
  Copy number: High Copy
Gene/Insert
  Gene/Insert name: Bxb1 attP
  Species: Mycobacterium phage Bxb1
  Insert size (bp): 48
Terms and licenses: Academic/Nonprofit Terms; Industry Terms: Not Available to Industry
How to cite: pRVV653 was a gift from Richard Mann (Addgene plasmid # 89474 ; http://n2t.net/addgene:89474 ; RRID:Addgene_89474)
