[The description below was written by a language model from this plasmid's Addgene catalogue record and pLannotate feature annotations shown in this document.]
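Description:
pRVV653 is a pBluescript SK+-based donor plasmid of about 9.9 kb, intended as a homology-directed repair template for CRISPR/Cas9 genome engineering in Drosophila melanogaster. Its stated purpose is to generate alleles flanked by attP sites for the Bxb1 mycobacteriophage serine integrase. It is maintained in E. coli at high copy through the pUC-type ColE1 origin and selected with ampicillin via the bla gene. The backbone also retains the f1 origin, the T7 and T3 promoters, and remnants of the lac promoter/operator and lacZα region that border the cloning site.

Between the T7 and T3 promoters lie two visible fly markers. One is a mini-white gene, which restores eye pigmentation in a white mutant background. The other is a DsRed coding sequence placed just downstream of a fragment of the hsp70Bb promoter, followed further downstream by SV40 small t intron and early-region fragments ending in the SV40 polyadenylation signal. Any enhancer driving this minimal promoter is not annotated, so the record does not show where DsRed is expressed.

The catalogued insert, the 48 bp Bxb1 attP, is not picked up by the automated annotation in either sequence record. The number and exact positions of the attP sites relative to the markers therefore cannot be read from the feature tables, and no homology arms are annotated either; these would presumably be cloned in by the user for each target locus. Once a marked, attP-flanked allele is established, Bxb1 integrase could in principle be used to exchange the intervening cassette for attB-flanked DNA. The depositor sequence and the sequencing result carry the same features and differ by 16 nt in length, a difference that falls within the mini-white region.
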