Features (pLannotate 1.2.2; 21 found; start..end, strand, type, name):
     30..458     -  rep_origin     f1 ori (sequence partly withheld): f1 bacteriophage origin of replication; arrow indicates direction of (+) strand synthesis
    463..620     -  CDS            lacZα (fragment): LacZα fragment of β-galactosidase; lacZ fragment
    623..641     +  promoter       T7 promoter: promoter for bacteriophage T7 RNA polymerase
    665..4801    +  gene           mini-white: white; This modified version of the white gene lacks part of the first intron.
   5048..5170    +  promoter       hsp70 promoter (fragment): Drosophila melanogaster hsp70Bb promoter
   5200..5874    +  CDS            DsRed: DsRed is a basic (constitutively fluorescent) red fluorescent protein published in 1999, derived from Discosoma sp..
   6816..6921    +  CDS            lacZ (fragment): β-galactosidase; lacZ
   6989..7063    +  CDS            small t antigen (fragment): SV40 (simian virus 40) small t antigen
   7065..7130    +  intron         small t intron: SV40 (simian virus 40) small t antigen intron
   7260..7280    +  CDS            SV40 NLS: nuclear localization signal of SV40 (simian virus 40) large T antigen
   7287..7421    +  CDS            LT_POVHA (fragment): Protein inferred from homology: Swiss-Prot protein existence level 3. Isoform large T antigen is a key early protein essential for both driving viral replication and inducing cellular transformation. Plays a role in viral genome replication by driving entry of quiescent cells into the cell cycle and by autoregulating the synthesis of viral early mRNA. Displays highly oncogenic activities by corrupting the host cellular checkpoint mechanisms that guard cell division and the transcription, replication, and repair of DNA. Participates in the modulation of cellular gene expression preceeding viral
   7446..7529    +  CDS            large T antigen (fragment): large T antigen from SV40 (simian virus 40)
   7552..7686    +  polyA_signal   SV40 poly(A) signal: SV40 polyadenylation signal
   7712..7730    -  promoter       T3 promoter: promoter for bacteriophage T3 RNA polymerase
   7775..7791    -  protein_bind   lac operator: The lac repressor binds to the lac operator to inhibit transcription in E. coli. This inhibition can be relieved by adding lactose or isopropyl-β-D-thiogalactopyranoside (IPTG). lac repressor encoded by lacI
   7799..7829    -  promoter       lac promoter: promoter for the E. coli lac operon
   7844..7865    -  protein_bind   CAP binding site: CAP binding activates transcription in the presence of cAMP. E. coli catabolite activator protein
   7878..7970    -  CDS            lacI (fragment): lac repressor; lacI; The lac repressor binds to the lac operator to inhibit transcription in E. coli. This inhibition can be relieved by adding lactose or isopropyl-β-D-thiogalactopyranoside (IPTG).
   8153..8741    -  rep_origin     ori: high-copy-number ColE1/pMB1/pBR322/pUC origin of replication
   8912..9772    -  CDS            AmpR: β-lactamase; bla; confers resistance to ampicillin, carbenicillin, and related antibiotics
   9773..9877    -  promoter       AmpR promoter: bla
>Addgene plasmid #89474 | pRVV653 | depositor full sequence | sequence record 173365 | pRVV653 sequence 9900 bps
CTAAATTGTAAGCGTTAATATTTTGTTAAAATTCGCGTTAAATTTTTGTTAAATCAGCTCATTTTTTAAC
CAATAGGCCGAAATCGGCAAAATCCCTTATAAATCAAAAGAATAGACCGAGATAGGGT
[37 nt withheld, positions 129-165]
AAAGAACGTGGACTCCAACGTCAAAGG
[49 nt withheld, positions 193-241]
T
[91 nt withheld, positions 243-333]
G
[124 nt withheld, positions 335-458]
CCCATTCGCCATTCAGGCTGCGCAACTGTTGGGAAGGGCGATCGGTGCGGGCCTCTTCGCTATTACGCCA
GCTGGCGAAAGGGGGATGTGCTGCAAGGCGATTAAGTTGGGTAACGCCAGGGTTTTCCCAGTCACGACGT
TGTAAAACGACGGCCAGTGAATTGTAATACGACTCACTATAGGGCGAATTGGGTACGTACCGGGCCCTAG
TATGTATGTAAGTTAATAAAACCCATTTTTGCGGAAAGTAGATAAAAAAAACATTTTTTTTTTTTACTGC
ACTGGATATCATTGAACTTATCTGATCAGTTTTAAATTTACTTCGATCCAAGGGTATTTGATGTACCAGG
TTCTTTCGATTACCTCTCACTCAAAATGACATTCCACTCAAAGTCAGCGCTGTTTGCCTCCTTCTCTGTC
CACAGAAATATCGCCGTCTCTTTCGCCGCTGCGTCCGCTATCTCTTTCGCCACCGTTTGTAGCGTTACGT
AGCGTCAATGTCCGCCTTCAGTTGCATTTTGTCAGCGGTTTCGTGACGAAGCTCCAAGCGGTTTACGCCA
TCAATTAAACACAAAGTGCTGTGCCAAAACTCCTCTCGCTTCTTATTTTTGTTTGTTTTTTGAGTGATTG
GGGTGGTGATTGGTTTTGGGTGGGTAAGCAGGGGAAAGTGTGAAAAATCCCGGCAATGGGCCAAGAGGAT
CAGGAGCTATTAATTCGCGGAGGCAGCAAACACCCATCTGCCGAGCATCTGAACAATGTGAGTAGTACAT
GTGCATACATCTTAAGTTCACTTGATCTATAGGAACTGCGATTGCAACATCAAATTGTCTGCGGCGTGAG
AACTGCGACCCACAAAAATCCCAAACCGCAATTGCACAAACAAATAGTGACACGAAACAGATTATTCTGG
TAGCTGTTCTCGCTATATAAGACAATTTTTGAGATCATATCATGATCAAGACATCTAAAGGCATTCATTT
TCGACTATATTCTTTTTTACAAAAAATATAACAACCAGATATTTTAAGCTGATCCTAGATGCACAAAAAA
TAAATAAAAGTATAAACCTACTTCGTAGGATACTTCGGGGTACTTTTTGTTCGGGGTTAGATGAGCATAA
CGCTTGTAGTTGATATTTGAGATCCCCTATCATTGCAGGGTGACAGCGGAGCGGCTTCGCAGAGCTGCAT
TAACCAGGGCTTCGGGCAGGCCAAAAACTACGGCACGCTCCGGCCACCCAGTCCGCCGGAGGACTCCGGT
TCAGGGAGCGGCCAACTAGCCGAGAACCTCACCTATGCCTGGCACAATATGGACATCTTTGGGGCGGTCA
ATCAGCCGGGCTCCGGATGGCGGCAGCTGGTCAACCGGACACGCGGACTATTCTGCAACGAGCGACACAT
ACCGGCGCCCAGGAAACATTTGCTCAAGAACGGTGAGTTTCTATTCGCAGTCGGCTGATCTGTGTGAAAT
CTTAATAAAGGGTCCAATTACCAATTTGAAACTCAGTTTGCGGCGTGGCCTATCCGGGCGAACTTTTGGC
CGTGATGGGCAGTTCCGGTGCCGGAAAGACGACCCTGCTGAATGCCCTTGCCTTTCGATCGCCGCAGGGC
ATCCAAGTATCGCCATCCGGGATGCGACTGCTCAATGGCCAACCTGTGGACGCCAAGGAGATGCAGGCCA
GGTGCGCCTATGTCCAGCAGGATGACCTCTTTATCGGCTCCCTAACGGCCAGGGAACACCTGATTTTCCA
GGCCATGGTGCGGATGCCACGACATCTGACCTATCGGCAGCGAGTGGCCCGCGTGGATCAGGTGATCCAG
GAGCTTTCGCTCAGCAAATGTCAGCACACGATCATCGGTGTGCCCGGCAGGGTGAAAGGTCTGTCCGGCG
GAGAAAGGAAGCGTCTGGCATTCGCCTCCGAGGCACTAACCGATCCGCCGCTTCTGATCTGCGATGAGCC
CACCTCCGGACTGGACTCATTTACCGCCCACAGCGTCGTCCAGGTGCTGAAGAAGCTGTCGCAGAAGGGC
AAGACCGTCATCCTGACCATTCATCAGCCGTCTTCCGAGCTGTTTGAGCTCTTTGACAAGATCCTTCTGA
TGGCCGAGGGCAGGGTAGCTTTCTTGGGCACTCCCAGCGAAGCCGTCGACTTCTTTTCCTAGTGAGTTCG
ATGTGTTTATTAAGGGTATCTAGCATTACATTACATCTCAACTCCTATCCAGCGTGGGTGCCCAGTGTCC
TACCAACTACAATCCGGCGGACTTTTACGTACAGGTGTTGGCCGTTGTGCCCGGACGGGAGATCGAGTCC
CGTGATCGGATCGCCAAGATATGCGACAATTTTGCTATTAGCAAAGTAGCCCGGGATATGGAGCAGTTGT
TGGCCACCAAAAATTTGGAGAAGCCACTGGAGCAGCCGGAGAATGGGTACACCTACAAGGCCACCTGGTT
CATGCAGTTCCGGGCGGTCCTGTGGCGATCCTGGCTGTCGGTGCTCAAGGAACCACTCCTCGTAAAAGTG
CGACTTATTCAGACAACGGTGAGTGGTTCCAGTGGAAACAAATGATATAACGCTTACAATTCTTGGAAAC
AAATTCGCTAGATTTTAGTTAGAATTGCCTGATTCCACACCCTTCTTAGTTTTTTTCAATGAGATGTATA
GTTTATAGTTTTGCAGAAAATAAATAAATTTCATTTAACTCGCGAACATGTTGAAGATATGAATATTAAT
GAGATGCGAGTAACATTTTAATTTGCAGATGGTTGCCATCTTGATTGGCCTCATCTTTTTGGGCCAACAA
CTCACGCAAGTGGGCGTGATGAATATCAACGGAGCCATCTTCCTCTTCCTGACCAACATGACCTTTCAAA
ACGTCTTTGCCACGATAAATGTAAGTCTTGTTTAGAATACATTTGCATATTAATAATTTACTAACTTTCT
AATGAATCGATTCGATTTAGGTGTTCACCTCAGAGCTGCCAGTTTTTATGAGGGAGGCCCGAAGTCGACT
TTATCGCTGTGACACATACTTTCTGGGCAAAACGATTGCCGAATTACCGCTTTTTCTCACAGTGCCACTG
GTCTTCACGGCGATTGCCTATCCGATGATCGGACTGCGGGCCGGAGTGCTGCACTTCTTCAACTGCCTGG
CGCTGGTCACTCTGGTGGCCAATGTGTCAACGTCCTTCGGATATCTAATATCCTGCGCCAGCTCCTCGAC
CTCGATGGCGCTGTCTGTGGGTCCGCCGGTTATCATACCATTCCTGCTCTTTGGCGGCTTCTTCTTGAAC
TCGGGCTCGGTGCCAGTATACCTCAAATGGTTGTCGTACCTCTCATGGTTCCGTTACGCCAACGAGGGTC
TGCTGATTAACCAATGGGCGGACGTGGAGCCGGGCGAAATTAGCTGCACATCGTCGAACACCACGTGCCC
CAGTTCGGGCAAGGTCATCCTGGAGACGCTTAACTTCTCCGCCGCCGATCTGCCGCTGGACTACGTGGGT
CTGGCCATTCTCATCGTGAGCTTCCGGGTGCTCGCATATCTGGCTCTAAGACTTCGGGCCCGACGCAAGG
AGTAGCCGACATATATCCGAAATAACTGCTTGTTTTTTTTTTTTACCATTATTACCATCGTGTTTACTGT
TTATTGCCCCCTCAAAAAGCTAATGTAATTATATTTGTGCCAATAAAAACAAGATATGACCTATAGAATA
CAAGTATTTCCCCTTCGAACATCCCCACAAGTAGACTTTGGATTTGTCTTCTAACCAAAAGACTTACACA
CCTGCATACCTTACATCAAAAACTCGTTTATCGCTACATAAAACACCGGGATATATTTTTTATATACATA
CTTTTCAAATCGCGCGCCCTCTTCATAATTCACCTCCACCACACCACGTTTCGTAGTTGCTCTTTCGCTG
TCTCCCACCCGCTCTCCGCAACACATTCACCTTTTGTTCGACGACCTTGGAGCGACTGTCGTTAGTTCCG
CGCGATTCGGTTCGCTCAAATGGTTCCGAGTGGTTCATTTCGTCTCAATAGAAATTAGTAATAAATATTT
GTATGTACAATTTATTTGCTCCAATATATTTGTATATATTTCCCTCACAGCTATATTTATTCTAATTTAA
TATTATGACTTTTTAAGGTAATTTTTTGTGACCTGTTCGGAGTGATTAGCGTTACAATTTGAACTGAAAG
TGACATCCAGTGTTTGTTCCTTGTGTAGATGCATCTCAAAAAAATGGTGGGCATAATAGTGTTGTTTATA
TATATCAAAAATAACAACTATAATAATAAGAATACATTTAATTTAGAAAATGCTTGGATTTCACTGGAAC
TAGGCTAGATTTAAATGCATGCCCTGCAGGAAGCTTCCTAGGAGGCCTAGATCTGCGGCCGCGGTTTGTA
CCGTACACCACTGAGACCGCGGTGGTTGACCAGACAAACCTTAATTAAGAAGTTCCTATTCTTCAAAAGG
TATAGGAACTTCCCGCGAGCTCGCCCGGGGATCTAATTCAATTAGAGACTAATTCAATTAGAGCTAATTC
AATTAGGATCCAAGCTTATCGATTTCGAACCCTCGACCGCCGGAGTATAAATAGAGGCGCTTCGTCTACG
GAGCGACAATTCAATTCAAACAAGCAAAGTGAACACGTCGCTAAGCGAAAGCTAAGCAAATAAACAAGCG
CAGCTGAACAAGCTAAACAATCGGGCGGCCGCACTAGAGCCGGTCGCCACCATGAGGTCTTCCAAGAATG
TTATCAAGGAGTTCATGAGGTTTAAGGTTCGCATGGAAGGAACGGTCAATGGGCACGAGTTTGAAATAGA
AGGCGAAGGAGAGGGGAGGCCATACGAAGGCCACAATACCGTAAAGCTTAAGGTAACCAAGGGGGGACCT
TTGCCATTTGCTTGGGATATTTTGTCACCACAATTTCAGTATGGAAGCAAGGTATATGTCAAGCACCCTG
CCGACATACCAGACTATAAAAAGCTGTCATTTCCTGAAGGATTTAAATGGGAAAGGGTCATGAACTTTGA
AGACGGTGGCGTCGTTACTGTAACCCAGGATTCCAGTTTGCAGGATGGCTGTTTCATCTACAAGGTCAAG
TTCATTGGCGTGAACTTTCCTTCCGATGGACCTGTTATGCAAAAGAAGACAATGGGCTGGGAAGCCAGCA
CTGAGCGTTTGTATCCTCGTGATGGCGTGTTGAAAGGAGAGATTCATAAGGCTCTGAAGCTGAAAGACGG
TGGTCATTACCTAGTTGAATTCAAAAGTATTTACATGGCAAAGAAGCCTGTGCAGCTACCAGGGTACTAC
TATGTTGACTCCAAACTGGATATAACAAGCCACAACGAAGACTATACAATCGTTGAGCAGTATGAAAGAA
CCGAGGGACGCCACCATCTGTTCCTTTAGCGGCCATCGAATTCGAGCTCGCCCACTAAGCGTCGCGCCAC
TTCAACGCTCGATGGGAGCGTCATTGGTGGGCGGGGTAACCGTCGAAATCAGTGTTTACGCTTCCAATCG
CAACAAAAAATTCACTGCAACACTGAAAAGCATACGAAAACGATGAAGATTGTACGAGAAACCATAAAGT
ATTTTATCCACAAAGACACGTATAGCAGAAAAGCCAAGTTAACTCGGCGATAAGTTGTGTACACAAGAAT
AAAATCGGCCAGATTCAGTGTTGTCAGAAATAAGAAAACCCCACTATGTTTTTCTTTGCCTTTTCTTTCT
CCCAGCGATCATTCATTTCGTGGTGAAAGAACGGGGTCATTGCACGGAGTTTCGACTGCGGGAAAGCAGA
GCTGCCGTTCACTTCGTCTATAATTAGCGCTTTCTATTTTCCCCGATTCGGGCCGCTGCTGCGCTTTTCC
GCCTGCTGTTTGTGGCAAGTGTAGCAGCAGGCTGTGCACGCAGTGTGGCATGCACTTGGCTTTCCACCGT
TGGTATCGATTCTCTGGGACGATGAGTCATTCCTTTCGGGGCCACAGCATAATCGTTGCCAGCTCACCGA
AATGGTGACTTCATTTCTTAACTGCCGTCAAGCATGCGATTGTACATACATACATATTTATATATGTACA
TATTTATGTGACTATGGTAGGTCGATATAATAGCAATCAACGCAAGCAAATGTGTCAGTCCTGCTTACAG
GAACGATTCTATTTAGTAATTTTCGTTGTATAAAGTAATTATGTATGTATGTAAGCCCCATAAATCTGAA
ACAATTAGGCAAAACCATGCGAAGCTGAAGTTCCTATTCTTCAAAAGGTATAGGAACTTCACCGGTGGTT
TGTCTGGTCAACCACCGCGGTCTCAGTGGTGTACGGTACAAACCGGCGCGCCGCTAGCCATATGGGGATT
GGTGGCGACGACTCCTGGAGCCCGTCAGTATCGGCGGAATTACAGCTGAGCGCCGGTCGCTACCATTACC
AGTTGGTCTGGTGTCAAAAATAATAATAACCGGGCAGGCCATGTCTGCCCGTATTTCGCGTAAGGAAATC
CCTCGAGGGTACCTCTAGAGGATCTTTGTGAAGGAACCTTACTTCTGTGGTGTGACATAATTGGACAAAC
TACCTACAGAGATTTAAAGCTCTAAGGTAAATATAAAATTTTTAAGTGTATAATGTGTTAAACTACTGAT
TCTAATTGTTTGTGTATTTTAGATTCCAACCTATGGAACTGATGAATGGGAGCAGTGGTGGAATGCCTTT
AATGAGGAAAACCTGTTTTGCTCAGAAGAAATGCCATCTAGTGATGATGAGGCTACTGCTGACTCTCAAC
ATTCTACTCCTCCAAAAAAGAAGAGAAAGGTAGAAGACCCCAAGGACTTTCCTTCAGAATTGCTAAGTTT
TTTGAGTCATGCTGTGTTTAGTAATAGAACTCTTGCTTGCTTTGCTATTTACACCACAAAGGAAAAAGCT
GCACTGCTATACAAGAAAATTATGGAAAAATATTTGATGTATAGTGCCTTGACTAGAGATCATAATCAGC
CATACCACATTTGTAGAGGTTTTACTTGCTTTAAAAAACCTCCCACACCTCCCCCTGAACCTGAAACATA
AAATGAATGCAATTGTTGTTGTTAACTTGTTTATTGCAGCTTATAATGGTTACAAATAAAGCAATAGCAT
CACAAATTTCACAAATAAAGCATTTTTTTCACTGCATTCTAGTTGTGGTTTGTCCAAACTCATCAATGTA
TCTTATCATGTCTGGATCCACTAGTTCTAGCCAGCTTTTGTTCCCTTTAGTGAGGGTTAATTTCGAGCTT
GGCGTAATCATGGTCATAGCTGTTTCCTGTGTGAAATTGTTATCCGCTCACAATTCCACACAACATACGA
GCCGGAAGCATAAAGTGTAAAGCCTGGGGTGCCTAATGAGTGAGCTAACTCACATTAATTGCGTTGCGCT
CACTGCCCGCTTTCCAGTCGGGAAACCTGTCGTGCCAGCTGCATTAATGAATCGGCCAACGCGCGGGGAG
AGGCGGTTTGCGTATTGGGCGCTCTTCCGCTTCCTCGCTCACTGACTCGCTGCGCTCGGTCGTTCGGCTG
CGGCGAGCGGTATCAGCTCACTCAAAGGCGGTAATACGGTTATCCACAGAATCAGGGGATAACGCAGGAA
AGAACATGTGAGCAAAAGGCCAGCAAAAGGCCAGGAACCGTAAAAAGGCCGCGTTGCTGGCGTTTTTCCA
TAGGCTCCGCCCCCCTGACGAGCATCACAAAAATCGACGCTCAAGTCAGAGGTGGCGAAACCCGACAGGA
CTATAAAGATACCAGGCGTTTCCCCCTGGAAGCTCCCTCGTGCGCTCTCCTGTTCCGACCCTGCCGCTTA
CCGGATACCTGTCCGCCTTTCTCCCTTCGGGAAGCGTGGCGCTTTCTCATAGCTCACGCTGTAGGTATCT
CAGTTCGGTGTAGGTCGTTCGCTCCAAGCTGGGCTGTGTGCACGAACCCCCCGTTCAGCCCGACCGCTGC
GCCTTATCCGGTAACTATCGTCTTGAGTCCAACCCGGTAAGACACGACTTATCGCCACTGGCAGCAGCCA
CTGGTAACAGGATTAGCAGAGCGAGGTATGTAGGCGGTGCTACAGAGTTCTTGAAGTGGTGGCCTAACTA
CGGCTACACTAGAAGGACAGTATTTGGTATCTGCGCTCTGCTGAAGCCAGTTACCTTCGGAAAAAGAGTT
GGTAGCTCTTGATCCGGCAAACAAACCACCGCTGGTAGCGGTGGTTTTTTTGTTTGCAAGCAGCAGATTA
CGCGCAGAAAAAAAGGATCTCAAGAAGATCCTTTGATCTTTTCTACGGGGTCTGACGCTCAGTGGAACGA
AAACTCACGTTAAGGGATTTTGGTCATGAGATTATCAAAAAGGATCTTCACCTAGATCCTTTTAAATTAA
AAATGAAGTTTTAAATCAATCTAAAGTATATATGAGTAAACTTGGTCTGACAGTTACCAATGCTTAATCA
GTGAGGCACCTATCTCAGCGATCTGTCTATTTCGTTCATCCATAGTTGCCTGACTCCCCGTCGTGTAGAT
AACTACGATACGGGAGGGCTTACCATCTGGCCCCAGTGCTGCAATGATACCGCGAGACCCACGCTCACCG
GCTCCAGATTTATCAGCAATAAACCAGCCAGCCGGAAGGGCCGAGCGCAGAAGTGGTCCTGCAACTTTAT
CCGCCTCCATCCAGTCTATTAATTGTTGCCGGGAAGCTAGAGTAAGTAGTTCGCCAGTTAATAGTTTGCG
CAACGTTGTTGCCATTGCTACAGGCATCGTGGTGTCACGCTCGTCGTTTGGTATGGCTTCATTCAGCTCC
GGTTCCCAACGATCAAGGCGAGTTACATGATCCCCCATGTTGTGCAAAAAAGCGGTTAGCTCCTTCGGTC
CTCCGATCGTTGTCAGAAGTAAGTTGGCCGCAGTGTTATCACTCATGGTTATGGCAGCACTGCATAATTC
TCTTACTGTCATGCCATCCGTAAGATGCTTTTCTGTGACTGGTGAGTACTCAACCAAGTCATTCTGAGAA
TAGTGTATGCGGCGACCGAGTTGCTCTTGCCCGGCGTCAATACGGGATAATACCGCGCCACATAGCAGAA
CTTTAAAAGTGCTCATCATTGGAAAACGTTCTTCGGGGCGAAAACTCTCAAGGATCTTACCGCTGTTGAG
ATCCAGTTCGATGTAACCCACTCGTGCACCCAACTGATCTTCAGCATCTTTTACTTTCACCAGCGTTTCT
GGGTGAGCAAAAACAGGAAGGCAAAATGCCGCAAAAAAGGGAATAAGGGCGACACGGAAATGTTGAATAC
TCATACTCTTCCTTTTTCAATATTATTGAAGCATTTATCAGGGTTATTGTCTCATGAGCGGATACATATT
TGAATGTATTTAGAAAAATAAACAAATAGGGGTTCCGCGCACATTTCCCCGAAAAGTGCCAC
