Features (pLannotate 1.2.2; 21 found; start..end, strand, type, name):
     30..458     -  rep_origin     f1 ori (sequence partly withheld): f1 bacteriophage origin of replication; arrow indicates direction of (+) strand synthesis
    463..620     -  CDS            lacZα (fragment): LacZα fragment of β-galactosidase; lacZ fragment
    623..641     +  promoter       T7 promoter: promoter for bacteriophage T7 RNA polymerase
    666..4785    +  gene           mini-white: white; This modified version of the white gene lacks part of the first intron.
   5032..5154    +  promoter       hsp70 promoter (fragment): Drosophila melanogaster hsp70Bb promoter
   5184..5858    +  CDS            DsRed: DsRed is a basic (constitutively fluorescent) red fluorescent protein published in 1999, derived from Discosoma sp..
   6800..6905    +  CDS            lacZ (fragment): β-galactosidase; lacZ
   6973..7047    +  CDS            small t antigen (fragment): SV40 (simian virus 40) small t antigen
   7049..7114    +  intron         small t intron: SV40 (simian virus 40) small t antigen intron
   7244..7264    +  CDS            SV40 NLS: nuclear localization signal of SV40 (simian virus 40) large T antigen
   7271..7405    +  CDS            LT_POVHA (fragment): Protein inferred from homology: Swiss-Prot protein existence level 3. Isoform large T antigen is a key early protein essential for both driving viral replication and inducing cellular transformation. Plays a role in viral genome replication by driving entry of quiescent cells into the cell cycle and by autoregulating the synthesis of viral early mRNA. Displays highly oncogenic activities by corrupting the host cellular checkpoint mechanisms that guard cell division and the transcription, replication, and repair of DNA. Participates in the modulation of cellular gene expression preceeding viral
   7430..7513    +  CDS            large T antigen (fragment): large T antigen from SV40 (simian virus 40)
   7536..7670    +  polyA_signal   SV40 poly(A) signal: SV40 polyadenylation signal
   7696..7714    -  promoter       T3 promoter: promoter for bacteriophage T3 RNA polymerase
   7759..7775    -  protein_bind   lac operator: The lac repressor binds to the lac operator to inhibit transcription in E. coli. This inhibition can be relieved by adding lactose or isopropyl-β-D-thiogalactopyranoside (IPTG). lac repressor encoded by lacI
   7783..7813    -  promoter       lac promoter: promoter for the E. coli lac operon
   7828..7849    -  protein_bind   CAP binding site: CAP binding activates transcription in the presence of cAMP. E. coli catabolite activator protein
   7862..7954    -  CDS            lacI (fragment): lac repressor; lacI; The lac repressor binds to the lac operator to inhibit transcription in E. coli. This inhibition can be relieved by adding lactose or isopropyl-β-D-thiogalactopyranoside (IPTG).
   8137..8725    -  rep_origin     ori: high-copy-number ColE1/pMB1/pBR322/pUC origin of replication
   8896..9756    -  CDS            AmpR: β-lactamase; bla; confers resistance to ampicillin, carbenicillin, and related antibiotics
   9757..9861    -  promoter       AmpR promoter: bla
>Addgene plasmid #89474 | pRVV653 | addgene full sequence | sequence record 176843 | Addgene NGS Result
CTAAATTGTAAGCGTTAATATTTTGTTAAAATTCGCGTTAAATTTTTGTTAAATCAGCTCATTTTTTAAC
CAATAGGCCGAAATCGGCAAAATCCCTTATAAATCAAAAGAATAGACCGAGATAGGGT
[37 nt withheld, positions 129-165]
AAAGAACGTGGACTCCAACGTCAAAGG
[49 nt withheld, positions 193-241]
T
[91 nt withheld, positions 243-333]
G
[124 nt withheld, positions 335-458]
CCCATTCGCCATTCAGGCTGCGCAACTGTTGGGAAGGGCGATCGGTGCGGGCCTCTTCGCTATTACGCCA
GCTGGCGAAAGGGGGATGTGCTGCAAGGCGATTAAGTTGGGTAACGCCAGGGTTTTCCCAGTCACGACGT
TGTAAAACGACGGCCAGTGAATTGTAATACGACTCACTATAGGGCGAATTGGGTACGTACCGGGCCCCTA
GTATGTATGTAAGTTAATAAAACCCATTTTTGCGGAAAGTAGATAAAAAAAACATTTTTTTTTTTTACTG
CACTGGATATCATTGAACTTATCTGATCAGTTTTAAATTTACTTCGATCCAAGGGTATTTGATGTACCAG
GTTCTTTCGATTACCTCTCACTCAAAATGACATTCCACTCAAAGTCAGCGCTGTTTGCCTCCTTCTCTGT
CCACAGAAATATCGCCGTCTCTTTCGCCGCTGCGTCCGCTATCTCTTTCGCCACCGTTTGTAGCGTTACG
TAGCGTCAATGTCCGCCTTCAGTTGCATTTTGTCAGCGGTTTCGTGACGAAGCTCCAAGCGGTTTACGCC
ATCAATTAAACACAAAGTGCTGTGCCAAAACTCCTCTCGCTTCTTATTTTTGTTTGTTTTTTGAGTGATT
GGGGTGGTGATTGGTTTTGGGTGGGTAAGCAGGGGAAAGTGTGAAAAATCCCGGCAATGGGCCAAGAGGA
TCAGGAGCTATTAATTCGCGGAGGCAGCAAACACCCATCTGCCGAGCATCTGAACAATGTGAGTAGTACA
TGTGCATACATCTTAAGTTCACTTGATCTATAGGAACTGCGATTGCAACATCAAATTGTCTGCGGCGTGA
GAACTGCGACCCACAAAAATCCCAAACCGCAATTGCACAAACAAATAGTGACACGAAACAGATTATTCTG
GTAGCTGTTCTCGCTATATAAGACAATTTTTGAGATCATATCATGATCAAGACATCTAAAGGCATTCATT
TTCGACTATATTCTTTTTTACAAAAAATATAACAACCAGATATTTTAAGCTGATCCTAGATGCACAAAAA
ATAAATAAAAGTATAAACCTACTTCGTAGGATACTTCGGGGTACTTTTTGTTCGGGGTTAGATGAGCATA
ACGCTTGTAGTTGATATTTGAGATCCCCTATCATTGCAGGGTGACAGCGGAGCGGCTTCGCAGAGCTGCA
TTAACCAGGGCTTCGGGCAGGCCAAAAACTACGGCACGCTCCGGCCACCCAGTCCGCCGGAGGACTCCGG
TTCAGGGAGCGGCCAACTAGCCGAGAACCTCACCTATGCCTGGCACAATATGGACATCTTTGGGGCGGTC
AATCAGCCGGGCTCCGGATGGCGGCAGCTGGTCAACCGGACACGCGGACTATTCTGCAACGAGCGACACA
TACCGGCGCCCAGGAAACATTTGCTCAAGAACGGTGAGTTTCTATTCGCAGTCGGCTGATCTGTGTGAAA
TCTTAATAAAGGGTCCAATTACCAATTTGAAACTCAGTTTGCGGCGTGGCCTATCCGGGCGAACTTTTGG
CCGTGATGGGCAGTTCCGGTGCCGGAAAGACGACCCTGCTGAATGCCCTTGCCTTTCGATCGCCGCAGGG
CATCCAAGTATCGCCATCCGGGATGCGACTGCTCAATGGCCAACCTGTGGACGCCAAGGAGATGCAGGCC
AGGTGCGCCTATGTCCAGCAGGATGACCTCTTTATCGGCTCCCTAACGGCCAGGGAACACCTGATTTTCC
AAGCCATGGTGCGGATGCCACGACATCTGACCTATCGGCAGCGAGTGGCCCGCGTGGATCAGGTGATCCA
GGAGCTTTCGCTCAGCAAATGTCAGCACACGATCATCGGTGTGCCCGGCAGGGTGAAAGGTCTGTCCGGC
GGAGAAAGGAAGCGTCTGGCATTCGCCTCCGAGGCTCTAACCGATCCGCCGCTTCTGATCTGCGATGAGC
CCACCTCCGGACTGGACTCCTTTACCGCCCACAGCGTCGTCCAGGTGCTGAAGAAGCTGTCGCAGAAGGG
CAAGACCGTCATCCTGACCATTCATCAGCCGTCTTCCGAGCTGTTTGAGCTCTTTGACAAGATCCTTCTG
ATGGCCGAGGGCAGGGTAGCTTTCTTGGGCACTCCCAGCGAAGCCGTCGACTTCTTTTCCTAGTGAGTTC
GATGTGTTTATTAAGGGTATCTAGTATTACATAACATCTCAACTCCTATCCAGCGTGGGTGCCCAGTGTC
CTACCAACTACAATCCGGCGGACTTTTACGTACAGGTGTTGGCCGTTGTGCCCGGACGGGAGATCGAGTC
CCGTGATCGGATCGCCAAGATATGCGACAATTTTGCCATTAGCAAAGTAGCCCGGGATATGGAGCAGTTG
TTGGCCACCAAAAATCTGGAGAAGCCACTGGAGCAGCCGGAGAATGGGTACACCTACAAGGCCACCTGGT
TCATGCAGTTCCGGGCGGTCCTGTGGCGATCCTGGCTGTCGGTGCTCAAGGAACCACTCCTCGTAAAAGT
GCGACTTATTCAGACAACGGTGAGTGGTTCCAGTGGAAACAAATGATATAACGCTTACAATTCTTGGAAA
CAAATTCGCTAGATTTTAGATAGAATTGCCTGATTCCACACCCTTCTTAGTTTTTTTCAATGAGATGTAT
AGTTTATAGTTTTGCAGAAGATAAATAAATTTCATTTAACTCGCGAATATTAATGAGATGCGAGTAACAT
TTTAATTTGCAGATGGTTGCCATCTTGATTGGCCTCATCTTTTTGGGCCAACAACTCACGCAAGTGGGTG
TGATGAATATCAACGGAGCCATCTTCCTCTTCCTGACCAACATGACCTTTCAAAACGTCTTTGCCACGAT
AAATGTAAGTCATGTTTAGAATACATTTGCATTTCAATAATTTACTAACTTTCTAATGAATCGATTCGAT
TTAGGTGTTCACCTCAGAGCTGCCAGTTTTTATGAGGGAGGCCCGAAGTCGACTTTATCGCTGTGACACA
TACTTTCTGGGCAAAACGATTGCCGAATTGCCGCTTTTTCTCACAGTGCCACTGGTCTTCACGGCGATTG
CCTATCCGATGATCGGACTGCGGGCCGGAGTGCTGCACTTCTTCAACTGCCTGGCGCTGGTCACTCTGGT
GGCCAATGTGTCAACGTCCTTCGGATATCTAATATCCTGCGCCAGCTCCTCGACCTCGATGGCGCTGTCT
GTGGGTCCGCCGGTTATCATACCATTCCTGCTCTTTGGCGGCTTCTTCTTGAACTCGGGCTCGGTGCCAG
TATACCTCAAATGGTTGTCGTACCTCTCATGGTTCCGTTACGCCAACGAGGGTCTGCTGATTAACCAATG
GGCGGACGTGGAGCCGGGCGAAATTAGCTGCACATCGTCGAACACCACGTGCCCCAGTTCGGGCAAGGTC
ATCCTGGAGACGCTTAACTTCTCCGCCGCCGATCTGCCGCTGGACTACGTGGGTCTGGCCATTCTCATCG
TGAGCTTCCGGGTGCTCGCATATCTGGCTCTAAGACTTCGGGCCCGACGCAAGGAGTAGCCGACATATAT
CCGAAATAACTGCTTGTTTTTTTTTTTTACCATTATTACCATCGTGTTTACTGTTTATTGCCCCCTCAAA
AAGCTAATGTAATTATATTTGTGCCAATAAAAACAAGATATGACCTATAGAATACAAGTATTTCCCCTTC
GAACATCCCCACAAGTAGACTTTGGATTTGTCTTCTAACCAAAAGACTTACACACCTGCATACCTTACAT
CAAAAACTCGTTTATCGCTACATAAAACACCGGGATATATTTTTTATATACATACTTTTCAAATCGCGCG
CCCTCTTCATAATTCACCTCCACCACACCACGTTTCGTAGTTGCTCTTTCGCTGTCTCCCACCCGCTCTC
CGCAACACATTCACCTTTTGTTCGACGACCTTGGAGCGACTGTCGTTAGTTCCGCGCGATTCGGTTCGCT
CAAATGGTTCCGAGTGGTTCATTTCGTCTCAATAGAAATTAGTAATAAATATTTGTATGTACAATTTATT
TGCTCCAATATATTTGTATATATTTCCCTCACAGCTATATTTATTCTAATTTAATATTATGACTTTTTAA
GGTAATTTTTTGTGACCTGTTCGGAGTGATTAGCGTTACAATTTGAACTGAAAGTGACATCCAGTGTTTG
TTCCTTGTGTAGATGCATCTCAAAAAAATGGTGGGCATAATAGTGTTGTTTATATATATCAAAAATAACA
ACTATAATAATAAGAATACATTTAATTTAGAAAATGCTTGGATTTCACTGGAACTAGGCTAGATTTAAAT
GCATGCCCTGCAGGAAGCTTCCTAGGAGGCCTAGATCTGCGGCCGCGGTTTGTACCGTACACCACTGAGA
CCGCGGTGGTTGACCAGACAAACCTTAATTAAGAAGTTCCTATTCTTCAAAAGGTATAGGAACTTCCCGC
GAGCTCGCCCGGGGATCTAATTCAATTAGAGACTAATTCAATTAGAGCTAATTCAATTAGGATCCAAGCT
TATCGATTTCGAACCCTCGACCGCCGGAGTATAAATAGAGGCGCTTCGTCTACGGAGCGACAATTCAATT
CAAACAAGCAAAGTGAACACGTCGCTAAGCGAAAGCTAAGCAAATAAACAAGCGCAGCTGAACAAGCTAA
ACAATCGGGCGGCCGCACTAGAGCCGGTCGCCACCATGAGGTCTTCCAAGAATGTTATCAAGGAGTTCAT
GAGGTTTAAGGTTCGCATGGAAGGAACGGTCAATGGGCACGAGTTTGAAATAGAAGGCGAAGGAGAGGGG
AGGCCATACGAAGGCCACAATACCGTAAAGCTTAAGGTAACCAAGGGGGGACCTTTGCCATTTGCTTGGG
ATATTTTGTCACCACAATTTCAGTATGGAAGCAAGGTATATGTCAAGCACCCTGCCGACATACCAGACTA
TAAAAAGCTGTCATTTCCTGAAGGATTTAAATGGGAAAGGGTCATGAACTTTGAAGACGGTGGCGTCGTT
ACTGTAACCCAGGATTCCAGTTTGCAGGATGGCTGTTTCATCTACAAGGTCAAGTTCATTGGCGTGAACT
TTCCTTCCGATGGACCTGTTATGCAAAAGAAGACAATGGGCTGGGAAGCCAGCACTGAGCGTTTGTATCC
TCGTGATGGCGTGTTGAAAGGAGAGATTCATAAGGCTCTGAAGCTGAAAGACGGTGGTCATTACCTAGTT
GAATTCAAAAGTATTTACATGGCAAAGAAGCCTGTGCAGCTACCAGGGTACTACTATGTTGACTCCAAAC
TGGATATAACAAGCCACAACGAAGACTATACAATCGTTGAGCAGTATGAAAGAACCGAGGGACGCCACCA
TCTGTTCCTTTAGCGGCCATCGAATTCGAGCTCGCCCACTAAGCGTCGCGCCACTTCAACGCTCGATGGG
AGCGTCATTGGTGGGCGGGGTAACCGTCGAAATCAGTGTTTACGCTTCCAATCGCAACAAAAAATTCACT
GCAACACTGAAAAGCATACGAAAACGATGAAGATTGTACGAGAAACCATAAAGTATTTTATCCACAAAGA
CACGTATAGCAGAAAAGCCAAGTTAACTCGGCGATAAGTTGTGTACACAAGAATAAAATCGGCCAGATTC
AGTGTTGTCAGAAATAAGAAAACCCCACTATGTTTTTCTTTGCCTTTTCTTTCTCCCAGCGATCATTCAT
TTCGTGGTGAAAGAACGGGGTCATTGCACGGAGTTTCGACTGCGGGAAAGCAGAGCTGCCGTTCACTTCG
TCTATAATTAGCGCTTTCTATTTTCCCCGATTCGGGCCGCTGCTGCGCTTTTCCGCCTGCTGTTTGTGGC
AAGTGTAGCAGCAGGCTGTGCACGCAGTGTGGCATGCACTTGGCTTTCCACCGTTGGTATCGATTCTCTG
GGACGATGAGTCATTCCTTTCGGGGCCACAGCATAATCGTTGCCAGCTCACCGAAATGGTGACTTCATTT
CTTAACTGCCGTCAAGCATGCGATTGTACATACATACATATTTATATATGTACATATTTATGTGACTATG
GTAGGTCGATATAATAGCAATCAACGCAAGCAAATGTGTCAGTCCTGCTTACAGGAACGATTCTATTTAG
TAATTTTCGTTGTATAAAGTAATTATGTATGTATGTAAGCCCCATAAATCTGAAACAATTAGGCAAAACC
ATGCGAAGCTGAAGTTCCTATTCTTCAAAAGGTATAGGAACTTCACCGGTGGTTTGTCTGGTCAACCACC
GCGGTCTCAGTGGTGTACGGTACAAACCGGCGCGCCGCTAGCCATATGGGGATTGGTGGCGACGACTCCT
GGAGCCCGTCAGTATCGGCGGAATTACAGCTGAGCGCCGGTCGCTACCATTACCAGTTGGTCTGGTGTCA
AAAATAATAATAACCGGGCAGGCCATGTCTGCCCGTATTTCGCGTAAGGAAATCCCTCGAGGGTACCTCT
AGAGGATCTTTGTGAAGGAACCTTACTTCTGTGGTGTGACATAATTGGACAAACTACCTACAGAGATTTA
AAGCTCTAAGGTAAATATAAAATTTTTAAGTGTATAATGTGTTAAACTACTGATTCTAATTGTTTGTGTA
TTTTAGATTCCAACCTATGGAACTGATGAATGGGAGCAGTGGTGGAATGCCTTTAATGAGGAAAACCTGT
TTTGCTCAGAAGAAATGCCATCTAGTGATGATGAGGCTACTGCTGACTCTCAACATTCTACTCCTCCAAA
AAAGAAGAGAAAGGTAGAAGACCCCAAGGACTTTCCTTCAGAATTGCTAAGTTTTTTGAGTCATGCTGTG
TTTAGTAATAGAACTCTTGCTTGCTTTGCTATTTACACCACAAAGGAAAAAGCTGCACTGCTATACAAGA
AAATTATGGAAAAATATTTGATGTATAGTGCCTTGACTAGAGATCATAATCAGCCATACCACATTTGTAG
AGGTTTTACTTGCTTTAAAAAACCTCCCACACCTCCCCCTGAACCTGAAACATAAAATGAATGCAATTGT
TGTTGTTAACTTGTTTATTGCAGCTTATAATGGTTACAAATAAAGCAATAGCATCACAAATTTCACAAAT
AAAGCATTTTTTTCACTGCATTCTAGTTGTGGTTTGTCCAAACTCATCAATGTATCTTATCATGTCTGGA
TCCACTAGTTCTAGCCAGCTTTTGTTCCCTTTAGTGAGGGTTAATTTCGAGCTTGGCGTAATCATGGTCA
TAGCTGTTTCCTGTGTGAAATTGTTATCCGCTCACAATTCCACACAACATACGAGCCGGAAGCATAAAGT
GTAAAGCCTGGGGTGCCTAATGAGTGAGCTAACTCACATTAATTGCGTTGCGCTCACTGCCCGCTTTCCA
GTCGGGAAACCTGTCGTGCCAGCTGCATTAATGAATCGGCCAACGCGCGGGGAGAGGCGGTTTGCGTATT
GGGCGCTCTTCCGCTTCCTCGCTCACTGACTCGCTGCGCTCGGTCGTTCGGCTGCGGCGAGCGGTATCAG
CTCACTCAAAGGCGGTAATACGGTTATCCACAGAATCAGGGGATAACGCAGGAAAGAACATGTGAGCAAA
AGGCCAGCAAAAGGCCAGGAACCGTAAAAAGGCCGCGTTGCTGGCGTTTTTCCATAGGCTCCGCCCCCCT
GACGAGCATCACAAAAATCGACGCTCAAGTCAGAGGTGGCGAAACCCGACAGGACTATAAAGATACCAGG
CGTTTCCCCCTGGAAGCTCCCTCGTGCGCTCTCCTGTTCCGACCCTGCCGCTTACCGGATACCTGTCCGC
CTTTCTCCCTTCGGGAAGCGTGGCGCTTTCTCATAGCTCACGCTGTAGGTATCTCAGTTCGGTGTAGGTC
GTTCGCTCCAAGCTGGGCTGTGTGCACGAACCCCCCGTTCAGCCCGACCGCTGCGCCTTATCCGGTAACT
ATCGTCTTGAGTCCAACCCGGTAAGACACGACTTATCGCCACTGGCAGCAGCCACTGGTAACAGGATTAG
CAGAGCGAGGTATGTAGGCGGTGCTACAGAGTTCTTGAAGTGGTGGCCTAACTACGGCTACACTAGAAGA
ACAGTATTTGGTATCTGCGCTCTGCTGAAGCCAGTTACCTTCGGAAAAAGAGTTGGTAGCTCTTGATCCG
GCAAACAAACCACCGCTGGTAGCGGTGGTTTTTTTGTTTGCAAGCAGCAGATTACGCGCAGAAAAAAAGG
ATCTCAAGAAGATCCTTTGATCTTTTCTACGGGGTCTGACGCTCAGTGGAACGAAAACTCACGTTAAGGG
ATTTTGGTCATGAGATTATCAAAAAGGATCTTCACCTAGATCCTTTTAAATTAAAAATGAAGTTTTAAAT
CAATCTAAAGTATATATGAGTAAACTTGGTCTGACAGTTACCAATGCTTAATCAGTGAGGCACCTATCTC
AGCGATCTGTCTATTTCGTTCATCCATAGTTGCCTGACTCCCCGTCGTGTAGATAACTACGATACGGGAG
GGCTTACCATCTGGCCCCAGTGCTGCAATGATACCGCGAGACCCACGCTCACCGGCTCCAGATTTATCAG
CAATAAACCAGCCAGCCGGAAGGGCCGAGCGCAGAAGTGGTCCTGCAACTTTATCCGCCTCCATCCAGTC
TATTAATTGTTGCCGGGAAGCTAGAGTAAGTAGTTCGCCAGTTAATAGTTTGCGCAACGTTGTTGCCATT
GCTACAGGCATCGTGGTGTCACGCTCGTCGTTTGGTATGGCTTCATTCAGCTCCGGTTCCCAACGATCAA
GGCGAGTTACATGATCCCCCATGTTGTGCAAAAAAGCGGTTAGCTCCTTCGGTCCTCCGATCGTTGTCAG
AAGTAAGTTGGCCGCAGTGTTATCACTCATGGTTATGGCAGCACTGCATAATTCTCTTACTGTCATGCCA
TCCGTAAGATGCTTTTCTGTGACTGGTGAGTACTCAACCAAGTCATTCTGAGAATAGTGTATGCGGCGAC
CGAGTTGCTCTTGCCCGGCGTCAATACGGGATAATACCGCGCCACATAGCAGAACTTTAAAAGTGCTCAT
CATTGGAAAACGTTCTTCGGGGCGAAAACTCTCAAGGATCTTACCGCTGTTGAGATCCAGTTCGATGTAA
CCCACTCGTGCACCCAACTGATCTTCAGCATCTTTTACTTTCACCAGCGTTTCTGGGTGAGCAAAAACAG
GAAGGCAAAATGCCGCAAAAAAGGGAATAAGGGCGACACGGAAATGTTGAATACTCATACTCTTCCTTTT
TCAATATTATTGAAGCATTTATCAGGGTTATTGTCTCATGAGCGGATACATATTTGAATGTATTTAGAAA
AATAAACAAATAGGGGTTCCGCGCACATTTCCCCGAAAAGTGCCAC
